>Addgene plasmid #221331 | pFastBac-GST-TBK1 | addgene full sequence | sequence record 438544 | Addgene NGS Result
GGATCCGCCACCATGAGTCCGATTTTGGGTTACTGGAAAATTAAAGGCTTGGTCCAGCCGACTAGGCTGT
TGCTGGAATATCTGGAAGAAAAATACGAAGAACATCTTTACGAGAGAGACGAGGGAGATAAATGGAGAAA
TAAGAAATTTGAGCTGGGTTTGGAGTTTCCTAACCTCCCGTACTATATTGATGGAGACGTCAAGCTTACG
CAGTCCATGGCTATTATACGCTACATTGCCGATAAGCACAACATGTTGGGTGGTTGCCCAAAAGAGCGTG
CAGAGATTAGCATGCTGGAGGGCGCGGTCCTTGACATCCGTTATGGTGTATCACGTATAGCGTACTCAAA
GGACTTTGAGACGCTGAAAGTCGACTTCCTTAGCAAACTTCCCGAAATGCTGAAGATGTTCGAGGACCGT
CTCTGCCATAAAACCTATCTCAACGGCGATCACGTGACGCACCCCGACTTCATGCTTTACGACGCGCTGG
ACGTCGTTCTGTATATGGACCCCATGTGCCTCGATGCATTCCCTAAGCTCGTATGTTTTAAGAAACGCAT
AGAAGCAATACCACAGATTGACAAGTACCTGAAAAGCTCTAAATATATTGCTTGGCCGCTGCAAGGTTGG
CAGGCGACGTTTGGTGGCGGTGATCATCCGCCGAAGTCGGATATGAGCCCAATACTCGGTTACTGGAAAA
TAAAAGGTCTGGTTCAGCCGACTCGTCTCCTTTTGGAATACCTTGAAGAAAAGTATGAGGAGCATCTGTA
TGAACGTGACGAGGGTGACAAGTGGAGAAATAAGAAATTCGAGCTCGGCTTGGAATTTCCTAACCTCCCT
TATTATATCGATGGAGATGTGAAACTCACACAGTCAATGGCTATTATCAGGTACATCGCGGATAAGCATA
ATATGCTTGGAGGCTGTCCGAAGGAACGCGCTGAGATTTCGATGCTGGAAGGCGCTGTTCTCGATATTAG
GTACGGTGTCAGTAGAATCGCCTACTCAAAAGACTTCGAAACGTTGAAGGTCGATTTTCTCAGCAAGCTG
CCCGAGATGCTCAAGATGTTTGAAGATAGGCTGTGCCACAAGACCTACTTGAACGGTGACCATGTCACCC
ACCCGGATTTCATGTTGTACGACGCACTCGACGTAGTCCTCTATATGGACCCTATGTGTTTGGATGCCTT
CCCAAAGCTGGTGTGCTTCAAAAAGAGGATCGAGGCCATACCACAGATCGATAAATATCTTAAGTCTTCG
AAGTATATCGCATGGCCACTTCAAGGTTGGCAGGCCACTTTTGGTGGAGGTGATCATCCGCCTAAGGGTG
CTGGAGCGGGTGCTGAGAACCTCTACTTCCAGGGTGGTGCTGGCGCTGGAGCTATGCAATCGACTTCCAA
TCATTTGTGGCTGCTGTCAGATATTCTTGGCCAGGGAGCAACAGCAAATGTATTCCGTGGTAGGCACAAA
AAAACAGGAGATTTGTATGCTGTCAAAGTATTTAACAACATTTCCTTCTTGAGACCAGTGGATGTACAAA
TGCGCGAGTTCGAAGTTCTCAAAAAACTGAATCATAAGAACATAGTAAAACTTTTCGCAATAGAAGAGGA
GACCACGACGAGACATAAGGTCCTTATAATGGAGTTCTGCCCATGCGGAAGCCTGTACACTGTCTTGGAA
GAGCCAAGTAATGCCTATGGCCTGCCGGAGAGCGAATTCCTTATAGTGTTGAGAGATGTGGTTGGAGGCA
TGAACCATCTCCGCGAAAATGGCATAGTCCACAGAGATATAAAACCTGGCAACATAATGAGGGTAATAGG
TGAAGATGGACAGAGTGTCTATAAGCTCACCGACTTTGGAGCTGCTCGCGAGTTGGAGGATGACGAGCAA
TTCGTGTCTTTGTATGGAACTGAAGAATACTTGCATCCAGATATGTATGAGAGGGCTGTGCTTAGGAAAG
ATCACCAGAAAAAGTACGGCGCTACGGTCGATCTCTGGTCTGTAGGAGTGACGTTCTACCACGCTGCCAC
TGGTTCCCTTCCTTTTAGGCCTTTTGAAGGTCCGCGCCGCAACAAGGAGGTGATGTATAAGATAATTACG
GGCAAGCCTTCGGGTGCAATTTCAGGTGTACAAAAGGCTGAGAATGGCCCTATCGACTGGTCCGGCGATA
TGCCGTTGTCGTGCTCCTTGTCGCAGGGACTGCAGGCATTGCTTACCCCTGTGTTGGCAAACATTCTGGA
GGCTGATCAAGAGAAGTGTTGGGGATTTGATCAGTTCTTTGCGGAGACTAGTGACGTCTTGCATAGGATG
GTAATCCACGTATTTTCTCTTCAGCATATGACTGCACATAAAATCTATATACATAGCTACAATACCGCGG
CCGTCTTTCACGAACTCGTGTATAAGCAGACAAAAATTGTGAGTAGCAACCAAGAATTGATCTACGAGGG
CAGGAGACTCGTTTTGGAACTCGGTAGGCTGGCACAACATTTCCCTAAAACGACTGAGGAGAACCCTATA
TTCGTAACAAGTCGCGAACAGCTTAACACCGTCGGCCTCAGGTACGAAAAAATATCTTTGCCCAAAATCC
ATCCCAGGTATGATCTTGATGGAGATGCGAGTATGGCGAAGGCGGTAACTGGCGTCGTGTGCTACGCGTG
TCGTACAGCCTCAACTTTGCTCCTCTATCAAGAACTCATGCGTAAAGGAGTCCGCTGGTTGGTCGAATTG
GTTAAAGACGACTACAACGAGACGGTCCACAAGAAAACCGAGGTCGTCATAACACTCGACTTCTGCATTC
GCAACATTGAGAAAACGGTTAAGGTCTACGAGAAACTTATGAAAGTAAACTTGGAAGCCGCTGAGCTCGG
CGAAATCTCCGATATACACACAAAGCTCCTGAGACTTAGTAGTTCACAAGGAACCATAGAGTCCTCACTC
CAAGACATTTCCTCACGCCTTTCTCCGGGAGGACTTTTGGCGGATACTTGGGCGCATCAGGAAGGAACAC
ACCCACGTGATAGAAATGTTGAAAAGCTTCAAGTGCTCCTCAATTGCATCACTGAAATATATTATCAATT
TAAGAAGGATAAAGCAGAGCGTAGACTGGCATACAATGAGGAGCAGATTCACAAGTTCGATAAGCAAAAG
CTTTACTATCATGCGACCAAAGCGATGTCACACTTTTCAGAGGAGTGCGTGAGAAAATATGAAGCTTTCA
AAGATAAGAGCGAAGAATGGATGAGGAAGATGTTGCACCTTAGGAAGCAGCTCCTTAGTCTTACCAACCA
ATGCTTCGATATTGAGGAGGAAGTCAGTAAGTACCAAGATTATACTAATGAGTTGCAAGAGACATTGCCG
CAGAAGATGCTCGCAGCGTCTGGCGGCGTCAAACACGCTATGGCACCAATATATCCCTCTAGCAATACCC
TCGTCGAAATGACTCTGGGAATGAAAAAATTGAAAGAGGAAATGGAGGGCGTCGTTAAAGAGCTGGCGGA
GAACAATCACATACTTGAGAGATTTGGATCGCTTACCATGGACGGTGGTTTGCGCAATGTCGATTGCCTC
TGATAACTCGAGGCATGCGGTACCAAGCTTGTCGAGAAGTACTAGAGGATCATAATCAGCCATACCACAT
TTGTAGAGGTTTTACTTGCTTTAAAAAACCTCCCACACCTCCCCCTGAACCTGAAACATAAAATGAATGC
AATTGTTGTTGTTAACTTGTTTATTGCAGCTTATAATGGTTACAAATAAAGCAATAGCATCACAAATTTC
ACAAATAAAGCATTTTTTTCACTGCATTCTAGTTGTGGTTTGTCCAAACTCATCAATGTATCTTATCATG
TCTGGATCTGATCACTGATATCGCCTAGGAGATCCGAACCAGATAAGTGAAATCTAGTTCCAAACTATTT
TGTCATTTTTAATTTTCGTATTAGCTTACGACGCTACACCCAGTTCCCATCTATTTTGTCACTCTTCCCT
AAATAATCCTTAAAAACTCCATTTCCACCCCTCCCAGTTCCCAACTATTTTGTCCGCCCACAGCGGGGCA
TTTTTCTTCCTGTTATGTTTTTAATCAAACATCCTGCCAACTCCATGTGACAAACCGTCATCTTCGGCTA
CTTTTTCTCTGTCACAGAATGAAAATTTTTCTGTCATCTCTTCGTTATTAATGTTTGTAATTGACTGAAT
ATCAACGCTTATTTGCAGCCTGAATGGCGAATGGG
[124 nt withheld, positions 4236-4359]
C
[91 nt withheld, positions 4361-4451]
A
[49 nt withheld, positions 4453-4501]
CCTTTGACGTTGGAGTCCACGTTCTTAATAGTGGACTCTTGTTCCAAACTGGAACAACACTCAACCCTAT
CTCGGTCTATTCTTTTGATTTATAAGGGATTTTGCCGATTTCGGCCTATTGGTTAAAAAATGAGCTGATT
TAACAAAAATTTAACGCGAATTTTAACAAAATATTAACGCTTACAATTTAGGTGGCACTTTTCGGGGAAA
TGTGCGCGGAACCCCTATTTGTTTATTTTTCTAAATACATTCAAATATGTATCCGCTCATGAGACAATAA
CCCTGATAAATGCTTCAATAATATTGAAAAAGGAAGAGTATGAGTATTCAACATTTCCGTGTCGCCCTTA
TTCCCTTTTTTGCGGCATTTTGCCTTCCTGTTTTTGCTCACCCAGAAACGCTGGTGAAAGTAAAAGATGC
TGAAGATCAGTTGGGTGCACGAGTGGGTTACATCGAACTGGATCTCAACAGCGGTAAGATCCTTGAGAGT
TTTCGCCCCGAAGAACGTTTTCCAATGATGAGCACTTTTAAAGTTCTGCTATGTGGCGCGGTATTATCCC
GTATTGACGCCGGGCAAGAGCAACTCGGTCGCCGCATACACTATTCTCAGAATGACTTGGTTGAGTACTC
ACCAGTCACAGAAAAGCATCTTACGGATGGCATGACAGTAAGAGAATTATGCAGTGCTGCCATAACCATG
AGTGATAACACTGCGGCCAACTTACTTCTGACAACGATCGGAGGACCGAAGGAGCTAACCGCTTTTTTGC
ACAACATGGGGGATCATGTAACTCGCCTTGATCGTTGGGAACCGGAGCTGAATGAAGCCATACCAAACGA
CGAGCGTGACACCACGATGCCTGTAGCAATGGCAACAACGTTGCGCAAACTATTAACTGGCGAACTACTT
ACTCTAGCTTCCCGGCAACAATTAATAGACTGGATGGAGGCGGATAAAGTTGCAGGACCACTTCTGCGCT
CGGCCCTTCCGGCTGGCTGGTTTATTGCTGATAAATCTGGAGCCGGTGAGCGTGGGTCTCGCGGTATCAT
TGCAGCACTGGGGCCAGATGGTAAGCCCTCCCGTATCGTAGTTATCTACACGACGGGGAGTCAGGCAACT
ATGGATGAACGAAATAGACAGATCGCTGAGATAGGTGCCTCACTGATTAAGCATTGGTAACTGTCAGACC
AAGTTTACTCATATATACTTTAGATTGATTTAAAACTTCATTTTTAATTTAAAAGGATCTAGGTGAAGAT
CCTTTTTGATAATCTCATGACCAAAATCCCTTAACGTGAGTTTTCGTTCCACTGAGCGTCAGACCCCGTA
GAAAAGATCAAAGGATCTTCTTGAGATCCTTTTTTTCTGCGCGTAATCTGCTGCTTGCAAACAAAAAAAC
CACCGCTACCAGCGGTGGTTTGTTTGCCGGATCAAGAGCTACCAACTCTTTTTCCGAAGGTAACTGGCTT
CAGCAGAGCGCAGATACCAAATACTGTTCTTCTAGTGTAGCCGTAGTTAGGCCACCACTTCAAGAACTCT
GTAGCACCGCCTACATACCTCGCTCTGCTAATCCTGTTACCAGTGGCTGCTGCCAGTGGCGATAAGTCGT
GTCTTACCGGGTTGGACTCAAGACGATAGTTACCGGATAAGGCGCAGCGGTCGGGCTGAACGGGGGGTTC
GTGCACACAGCCCAGCTTGGAGCGAACGACCTACACCGAACTGAGATACCTACAGCGTGAGCTATGAGAA
AGCGCCACGCTTCCCGAAGGGAGAAAGGCGGACAGGTATCCGGTAAGCGGCAGGGTCGGAACAGGAGAGC
GCACGAGGGAGCTTCCAGGGGGAAACGCCTGGTATCTTTATAGTCCTGTCGGGTTTCGCCACCTCTGACT
TGAGCGTCGATTTTTGTGATGCTCGTCAGGGGGGCGGAGCCTATGGAAAAACGCCAGCAACGCGGCCTTT
TTACGGTTCCTGGCCTTTTGCTGGCCTTTTGCTGGCCTTTTGCTCACATGTTCTTTCCTGCGTTATCCCC
TGATTCTGTGGATAACCGTATTACCGCCTTTGAGTGAGCTGATACCGCTCGCCGCAGCCGAACGACCGAG
CGCAGCGAGTCAGTGAGCGAGGAAGCGGAAGAGCGCCTGATGCGGTATTTTCTCCTTACGCATCTGTGCG
GTATTTCACACCGCATAGACCAGCCGCGTAACCTGGCAAAATCGGTTACGGTTGAGTAATAAATGGATGC
CCTGCGTAAGCGGGTGTGGGCGGACAATAAAGTCTTAAACTGAACAAAATAGATCTAAACTATGACAATA
AAGTCTTAAACTAGACAGAATAGTTGTAAACTGAAATCAGTCCAGTTATGCTGTGAAAAAGCATACTGGA
CTTTTGTTATGGCTAAAGCAAACTCTTCATTTTCTGAAGTGCAAATTGCCCGTCGTATTAAAGAGGGGCG
TGGCCAAGGGCATGGTAAAGACTATATTCGCGGCGTTGTGACAATTTACCGAACAACTCCGCGGCCGGGA
AGCCGATCTCGGCTTGAACGAATTGTTAGGTGGCGGTACTTGGGTCGATATCAAAGTGCATCACTTCTTC
CCGTATGCCCAACTTTGTATAGAGAGCCACTGCGGGATCGTCACCGTAATCTGCTTGCACGTAGATCACA
TAAGCACCAAGCGCGTTGGCCTCATGCTTGAGGAGATTGATGAGCGCGGTGGCAATGCCCTGCCTCCGGT
GCTCGCCGGAGACTGCGAGATCATAGATATAGATCTCACTACGCGGCTGCTCAAACTTGGGCAGAACGTA
AGCCGCGAGAGCGCCAACAACCGCTTCTTGGTCGAAGGCAGCAAGCGCGATGAATGTCTTACTACGGAGC
AAGTTCCCGAGGTAATCGGAGTCCGGCTGATGTTGGGAGTAGGTGGCTACGTCTCCGAACTCACGACCGA
AAAGATCAAGAGCAGCCCGCATGGATTTGACTTGGTCAGGGCCGAGCCTACATGTGCGAATGATGCCCAT
ACTTGAGCCACCTAACTTTGTTTTAGGGCGACTGCCCTGCTGCGTAACATCGTTGCTGCTCCATAACATC
AAACATCGACCCACGGCGTAACGCGCTTGCTGCTTGGATGCCCGAGGCATAGACTGTACAAAAAAACAGT
CATAACAAGCCATGAAAACCGCCACTGCGCCGTTACCACCGCTGCGTTCGGTCAAGGTTCTGGACCAGTT
GCGTGAGCGCATACGCTACTTGCATTACAGTTTACGAACCGAACAGGCTTATGTCAACTGGGTTCGTGCC
TTCATCCGTTTCCACGGTGTGCGTCACCCGGCAACCTTGGGCAGCAGCGAAGTCGAGGCATTTCTGTCCT
GGCTGGCGAACGAGCGCAAGGTTTCGGTCTCCACGCATCGTCAGGCATTGGCGGCCTTGCTGTTCTTCTA
CGGCAAGGTGCTGTGCACGGATCTGCCCTGGCTTCAGGAGATCGGAAGACCTCGGCCGTCGCGGCGCTTG
CCGGTGGTGCTGACCCCGGATGAAGTGGTTCGCATCCTCGGTTTTCTGGAAGGCGAGCATCGTTTGTTCG
CCCAGGACTCTAGCTATAGTTCTAGTGGTTGGCTACGTATACTCCGGAATATTAATAGATCATGGAGATA
ATTAAAATGATAACCATCTCGCAAATAAATAAGTATTTTACTGTTTTCGTAACAGTTTTGTAATAAAAAA
ACCTATAAATATTCCGGATTATTCATACCGTCCCACCATCGGGCGCGGATCTCGGTCCGAAACCATGTCG
TACTACCATCACCATCACCATCACGATTACGATATCCCAACGACCGAAAACCTGTATTTTCAGGGCGCCA
TG
Features (pLannotate 1.2.2; 20 found; start..end, strand, type, name):
     13..666     +  CDS            GST26_SCHJA: Experimental evidence at protein level: Swiss-Prot protein existence level 1. GST isoenzymes appear to play a central role in the parasite detoxification system. Other functions are also suspected including a role in increasing the solubility of haematin in the parasite gut. From Schistosoma japonicum (Blood fluke).
    673..1326    +  CDS            GST26_SCHJA: Experimental evidence at protein level: Swiss-Prot protein existence level 1. GST isoenzymes appear to play a central role in the parasite detoxification system. Other functions are also suspected including a role in increasing the solubility of haematin in the parasite gut. From Schistosoma japonicum (Blood fluke).
   1384..3570    +  CDS            Tbk1: TBK1_MOUSE - Experimental evidence at protein level: Swiss-Prot protein existence level 1. Serine/threonine kinase that plays an essential role in regulating inflammatory responses to foreign agents (PubMed:10581243, PubMed:15210742, PubMed:15661922). Following activation of toll-like receptors by viral or bacterial components, associates with TRAF3 and TANK and phosphorylates interferon regulatory factors (IRFs) IRF3 and IRF7 as well as DDX3X (By similarity). This activity allows subsequent homodimerization and nuclear translocation of the IRFs leading to transcriptional activation of pro-inf
   3618..3701    +  CDS            large T antigen (fragment): large T antigen from SV40 (simian virus 40)
   3724..3858    +  polyA_signal   SV40 poly(A) signal: SV40 polyadenylation signal
   3887..4052    -  mobile_element Tn7L: mini-Tn7 element (left end of the Tn7 transposon) Tn7
   4215..4231    +  CDS            lacZα (fragment): LacZα fragment of β-galactosidase; lacZ fragment
   4236..4690    +  rep_origin     f1 ori (sequence partly withheld): f1 bacteriophage origin of replication; arrow indicates direction of (+) strand synthesis
   4716..4820    +  promoter       AmpR promoter: bla
   4821..5681    +  CDS            AmpR: β-lactamase; bla; confers resistance to ampicillin, carbenicillin, and related antibiotics
   5852..6440    +  rep_origin     ori: high-copy-number ColE1/pMB1/pBR322/pUC origin of replication
   6499..6632    +  rep_origin     RSF ori (fragment): Plasmids containing the RSF 1030 origin of replication can be propagated in E. coli cells that contain additional plasmids with compatible origins.
   6637..6688    -  misc_feature   bom (fragment): basis of mobility region from pBR322
   6756..6980    -  mobile_element Tn7R: mini-Tn7 element (right end of the Tn7 transposon) Tn7
   7047..7580    -  CDS            GmR: gentamycin acetyltransferase; aacC1; confers resistance to gentamycin
   7750..7778    -  promoter       Pc promoter: intI1 (promoter lies within the coding sequence); class 1 integron promoter
   7756..8103    -  CDS            YPR2_ECOLX (fragment): Protein predicted: Swiss-Prot protein existence level 4. From Escherichia coli.
   8130..8221    +  promoter       polyhedrin promoter: polh from Autographa californica; promoter for the baculovirus polyhedrin gene
   8286..8305    +  CDS            8xHis (fragment): 8xHis affinity tag
   8327..8347    +  CDS            TEV site: tobacco etch virus (TEV) protease recognition and cleavage site
