[The description below was written by a language model from this plasmid's Addgene catalogue record and pLannotate feature annotations shown in this document.]
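Description:
pFastBac-GST-TBK1 is a baculovirus donor (transfer) plasmid built on the pFastBac backbone for overexpressing mouse TBK1 in Sf9 insect cells. In E. coli it replicates from a high-copy ColE1/pUC-type origin and is selected with ampicillin through the β-lactamase gene; an f1 origin is also present. The annotated sequence is 8,353 nt.

The expression cassette lies between the Tn7R and Tn7L ends of a mini-Tn7 element, together with a gentamicin acetyltransferase gene driven by the Pc integron promoter. In the Bac-to-Bac-style system that pFastBac vectors are designed for, this mini-Tn7 segment is transposed into a bacmid carried in a suitable E. coli host. Gentamicin resistance marks the transposed segment, and the resulting recombinant bacmid is used to generate baculovirus in insect cells. Within the element, the strong, very late polyhedrin promoter from Autographa californica nucleopolyhedrovirus drives a single fusion open reading frame, terminated by the SV40 polyadenylation signal.

The catalogue describes the N-terminal tag as 6xHis-TEV-2xGST-TEV. The feature table is consistent with this, showing a His tag fragment, a TEV protease site, and two tandem copies of Schistosoma japonicum GST upstream of the Tbk1 coding sequence. The second TEV site, expected between GST and TBK1, is not separately annotated. Tbk1 was cloned between BamHI and XhoI sites, which are both retained. TBK1 is a serine/threonine kinase that phosphorylates interferon regulatory factors such as IRF3 and IRF7 in innate immune signalling. The tag design allows nickel or glutathione affinity purification of the recombinant kinase, and TEV cleavage can then remove the tags.
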