Addgene plasmid #221331: pFastBac-GST-TBK1
Purpose: TBK1 protein overexpression in Sf9 insect cells
Depositing lab: Jonathan Kagan. Depositing organization: Boston Children's Hospital. Publication: pLxIS-containing domains are biochemically flexible regulators of interferons and metabolism. Landau LM, Chaudhary N, Tien YC, Rogozinska M, Joshi S, Yao C, Crowley J, Hullahalli K, Campbell IW, Waldor MK, Haigis M, Kagan JC. Mol Cell. 2024 Jul 11;84(13):2436-2454.e10. doi: 10.1016/j.molcel.2024.05.030. Epub 2024 Jun 25. PubMed 38925114.
Backbone
  Vector backbone: pFastBac
  Vector type: Insect Expression
Growth in bacteria
  Bacterial resistance: Ampicillin, 100 μg/mL
  Growth temperature: 37°C
  Growth strain: NEB Stable
  Copy number: High Copy
Gene/Insert
  Gene/Insert name: TBK1
  Species: M. musculus (mouse)
  Entrez Gene: Tbk1 (a.k.a. 1200008B05Rik)
  Promoter: polyhedrin
  Tag / fusion protein: 6xHis-TEV-2xGST-TEV (N terminal on insert)
  Cloning method: Restriction Enzyme; 5′ cloning site BamHI (not destroyed); 3′ cloning site XhoI (not destroyed)
  Sequencing primers: 5′ n/a
Terms and licenses: Academic/Nonprofit Terms; Industry Terms: Not Available to Industry
How to cite: pFastBac-GST-TBK1 was a gift from Jonathan Kagan (Addgene plasmid # 221331 ; http://n2t.net/addgene:221331 ; RRID:Addgene_221331)
